Addgene plasmid #153113: Flag-FOXB2
Purpose: Expression of Flag tagged human FOXB2 in mammalian cells
Depositing lab: Stefan Koch. Depositing organization: Linkopings Universitet. Publication: A uniform expression library for the exploration of FOX transcription factor biology. Moparthi L, Koch S. Differentiation. 2020 Sep - Oct;115:30-36. doi: 10.1016/j.diff.2020.08.002. Epub 2020 Aug 20. PubMed 32858261.
Backbone
  Vector backbone: pCS2+ N-flag
  Backbone size w/o insert (bp): 4131
  Vector type: Mammalian Expression
Growth in bacteria
  Bacterial resistance: Ampicillin, 100 μg/mL
  Growth temperature: 37°C
  Growth strain: DH5alpha
  Copy number: High Copy
Gene/Insert
  Gene/Insert name: human FOXB2
  Species: H. sapiens (human)
  Insert size (bp): 1296
  Entrez Gene: FOXB2 (a.k.a. bA159H20.4)
  Promoter: CMV IE94
  Tag / fusion protein: Flag (N terminal on backbone)
  Cloning method: Restriction Enzyme; 5′ cloning site EcoRI (not destroyed); 3′ cloning site XhoI (not destroyed)
  Sequencing primers: 5′ SP6; 3′ EBV-rev
Terms and licenses: Academic/Nonprofit Terms; Industry Terms: Not Available to Industry
How to cite: Flag-FOXB2 was a gift from Stefan Koch (Addgene plasmid # 153113 ; http://n2t.net/addgene:153113 ; RRID:Addgene_153113)
