[The description below was written by a language model from this plasmid's Addgene catalogue record and pLannotate feature annotations shown in this document.]
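Description:
Flag-FOXB2 is a mammalian expression plasmid built on the pCS2+ N-flag backbone, carrying the human FOXB2 coding sequence (about 1.3 kb) cloned between EcoRI and XhoI sites that remain intact. The full sequenced construct is about 5.4 kb. It is maintained in E. coli at high copy through a ColE1/pUC-type origin and selected with ampicillin via the β-lactamase gene. An f1 origin is also present, along with residual lac promoter/operator, lacI and lacZα fragments inherited from the parental cloning vector.

Expression in mammalian cells is driven by the simian cytomegalovirus IE94 enhancer/promoter, which on the circular map sits immediately upstream of an SP6 promoter, the backbone-encoded FLAG epitope and the FOXB2 open reading frame. This yields an N-terminally Flag-tagged forkhead transcription factor. An SV40 polyadenylation signal lies downstream of the insert to terminate and stabilise the transcript. The SP6 promoter upstream, and the T7 and T3 promoters on the opposite strand downstream, are standard pCS2+ features that in principle allow in vitro synthesis of sense or antisense RNA. The automated annotation labels the insert by its best protein match, mouse Foxb2, whereas the catalogue entry states the insert is human. This probably reflects homology-based matching by the annotation tool rather than a difference in the insert.

The plasmid belongs to a uniform library of tagged FOX transcription factor expression constructs. It is intended for overexpressing FOXB2 in mammalian cells, where the Flag tag allows detection or purification of the protein with a common anti-epitope reagent.
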