Features (pLannotate 1.2.2; 16 found; start..end, strand, type, name):
     35..53      +  promoter       SP6 promoter: promoter for bacteriophage SP6 RNA polymerase
     94..110     +  CDS            FLAG (fragment): FLAG® epitope tag, followed by an enterokinase cleavage site
    139..1431    +  CDS            Foxb2: FOXB2_MOUSE - Also known as Fkh4. Experimental evidence at transcript level: Swiss-Prot protein existence level 2. Transcription factor. From Mus musculus (Mouse).
   1450..1467    -  promoter       T7 promoter (fragment): promoter for bacteriophage T7 RNA polymerase
   1472..1606    -  polyA_signal   SV40 poly(A) signal: SV40 polyadenylation signal
   1719..1737    -  promoter       T3 promoter: promoter for bacteriophage T3 RNA polymerase
   1782..1798    -  protein_bind   lac operator: The lac repressor binds to the lac operator to inhibit transcription in E. coli. This inhibition can be relieved by adding lactose or isopropyl-β-D-thiogalactopyranoside (IPTG). lac repressor encoded by lacI
   1806..1836    -  promoter       lac promoter: promoter for the E. coli lac operon
   1851..1872    -  protein_bind   CAP binding site: CAP binding activates transcription in the presence of cAMP. E. coli catabolite activator protein
   1885..1977    -  CDS            lacI (fragment): lac repressor; lacI; The lac repressor binds to the lac operator to inhibit transcription in E. coli. This inhibition can be relieved by adding lactose or isopropyl-β-D-thiogalactopyranoside (IPTG).
   2160..2748    -  rep_origin     ori: high-copy-number ColE1/pMB1/pBR322/pUC origin of replication
   2919..3779    -  CDS            AmpR: β-lactamase; bla; confers resistance to ampicillin, carbenicillin, and related antibiotics
   3780..3884    -  promoter       AmpR promoter: bla
   3937..4365    -  rep_origin     f1 ori (sequence partly withheld): f1 bacteriophage origin of replication; arrow indicates direction of (+) strand synthesis
   4370..4436    -  CDS            lacZα (fragment): LacZα fragment of β-galactosidase; lacZ fragment
   4443..5420    +  promoter       CMV IE94 promoter: enhancer/promoter region of simian cytomegalovirus major immediate early transcription unit IE94
>Addgene plasmid #153113 | Flag-FOXB2 | addgene full sequence | sequence record 298999 | Addgene NGS Result
CGCCATTCTGCCTGGGGACGTCGGAGCAAGCTTGATTTAGGTGACACTATAGAATACAAGCTACTTGTTC
TTTTTGCAGGATCAGCCACCATGGATTACAAGGACGACGACGATAAGGGATCCCATCGATTCGAATTCCC
GCGGCCGGGGAAGAGCTCGTACAGCGACCAAAAACCGCCCTACTCTTACATCTCGCTGACCGCCATGGCA
ATCCAGCACTCGGCCGAGAAGATGCTGCCGCTGAGCGACATCTACAAGTTCATCATGGAGCGCTTCCCCT
ACTACCGCGAGCACACACAGCGCTGGCAGAACAGCCTGCGCCACAACCTCTCCTTCAACGACTGCTTCAT
CAAGATTCCGCGGAGGCCCGACCAGCCTGGCAAGGGTAGCTTCTGGGCGCTGCACCCCGACTGCGGGGAC
ATGTTCGAGAACGGCAGCTTCCTGCGGCGTCGCAAGCGCTTCAAGGTGCTGCGCGCCGACCATACTCACT
TGCACGCGGGAAGCACCAAGAGCGCGCCGGGCGCCGGTCCGGGAGGGCACCTTCACCCCCATCACCACCA
CCACCCCCACCACCACCATCATCACCACGCTGCCGCACACCACCACCATCACCACCACCCACCCCAGCCG
CCGCCGCCGCCGCCCCCGCCGCCGCCGCACATGGTACACTATTTCCATCAGCAACCGCCTACTGCTCCGC
AGCCGCCTCCGCACCTCCCGTCACAGCCCCCGCAGCAACCGCCCCAGCAGTCGCAGCCTCAGCAGCCGTC
TCACCCCGGCAAGATGCAGGAGGCGGCGGCCGTGGCGGCGGCGGCGGCGGCGGCCGCGGCAGCCGCGGTG
GGCAGCGTGGGACGCCTGTCTCAGTTCCCACCCTACGGGCTGGGCTCGGCCGCCGCCGCTGCCGCCGCGG
CCGCGGCGTCCACGTCAGGCTTCAAGCACCCCTTTGCCATTGAGAACATTATTGGCCGGGACTACAAGGG
CGTGCTGCAGGCTGGAGGGCTGCCCTTGGCGTCCGTCATGCACCACCTGGGCTACCCCGTGCCCGGCCAG
CTTGGCAACGTCGTCAGCTCCGTGTGGCCGCACGTTGGCGTCATGGATTCGGTGGCCGCCGCCGCGGCCG
CCGCAGCCGCAGCCGGAGTCCCTGTAGGCCCGGAGTATGGGGCCTTCGGGGTCCCGGTCAAGTCCCTGTG
CCACTCGGCAAGCCAGAGCCTGCCTGCCATGCCGGTGCCCATCAAGCCCACGCCTGCGCTGCCGCCCGTG
TCCGCGCTGCAGCCGGGGCTCACTGTCCCCGCGGCTTCGCAGCAGCCTCCGGCGCCATCCACCGTGTGCT
CCGCGGCCGCGGCCTCGCCCGTTGCCTCTCTGCTGGAGCCCACAGCCCCTACCTCGGCCGAAAGCAAGGG
CGGCTCCTTGCACTCGGTGCTAGTGCACTCCTAGCTCGAGCCTCTAGAACTATAGTGAGTCGTATTACGT
AGATCCAGACATGATAAGATACATTGATGAGTTTGGACAAACCACAACTAGAATGCAGTGAAAAAAATGC
TTTATTTGTGAAATTTGTGATGCTATTGCTTTATTTGTAACCATTATAAGCTGCAATAAACAAGTTAACA
ACAACAATTGCATTCATTTTATGTTTCAGGTTCAGGGGGAGGTGTGGGAGGTTTTTTAATTCGCGGCCGC
GGCGCCAATGCATTGGGCCCGGTACCCAGCTTTTGTTCCCTTTAGTGAGGGTTAATTGCGCGCTTGGCGT
AATCATGGTCATAGCTGTTTCCTGTGTGAAATTGTTATCCGCTCACAATTCCACACAACATACGAGCCGG
GAGCATAAAGTGTAAAGCCTGGGGTGCCTAATGAGTGAGCTAACTCACATTAATTGCGTTGCGCTCACTG
CCCGCTTTCCAGTCGGGAAACCTGTCGTGCCAGCTGCATTAATGAATCGGCCAACGCGCGGGGAGAGGCG
GTTTGCGTATTGGGCGCTCTTCCGCTTCCTCGCTCACTGACTCGCTGCGCTCGGTCGTTCGGCTGCGGCG
AGCGGTATCAGCTCACTCAAAGGCGGTAATACGGTTATCCACAGAATCAGGGGATAACGCAGGAAAGAAC
ATGTGAGCAAAAGGCCAGCAAAAGGCCAGGAACCGTAAAAAGGCCGCGTTGCTGGCGTTTTTCCATAGGC
TCCGCCCCCCTGACGAGCATCACAAAAATCGACGCTCAAGTCAGAGGTGGCGAAACCCGACAGGACTATA
AAGATACCAGGCGTTTCCCCCTGGAAGCTCCCTCGTGCGCTCTCCTGTTCCGACCCTGCCGCTTACCGGA
TACCTGTCCGCCTTTCTCCCTTCGGGAAGCGTGGCGCTTTCTCATAGCTCACGCTGTAGGTATCTCAGTT
CGGTGTAGGTCGTTCGCTCCAAGCTGGGCTGTGTGCACGAACCCCCCGTTCAGCCCGACCGCTGCGCCTT
ATCCGGTAACTATCGTCTTGAGTCCAACCCGGTAAGACACGACTTATCGCCACTGGCAGCAGCCACTGGT
AACAGGATTAGCAGAGCGAGGTATGTAGGCGGTGCTACAGAGTTCTTGAAGTGGTGGCCTAACTACGGCT
ACACTAGAAGAACAGTATTTGGTATCTGCGCTCTGCTGAAGCCAGTTACCTTCGGAAAAAGAGTTGGTAG
CTCTTGATCCGGCAAACAAACCACCGCTGGTAGCGGTGGTTTTTTTGTTTGCAAGCAGCAGATTACGCGC
AGAAAAAAAGGATCTCAAGAAGATCCTTTGATCTTTTCTACGGGGTCTGACGCTCAGTGGAACGAAAACT
CACGTTAAGGGATTTTGGTCATGAGATTATCAAAAAGGATCTTCACCTAGATCCTTTTAAATTAAAAATG
AAGTTTTAAATCAATCTAAAGTATATATGAGTAAACTTGGTCTGACAGTTACCAATGCTTAATCAGTGAG
GCACCTATCTCAGCGATCTGTCTATTTCGTTCATCCATAGTTGCCTGACTCCCCGTCGTGTAGATAACTA
CGATACGGGAGGGCTTACCATCTGGCCCCAGTGCTGCAATGATACCGCGAGACCCACGCTCACCGGCTCC
AGATTTATCAGCAATAAACCAGCCAGCCGGAAGGGCCGAGCGCAGAAGTGGTCCTGCAACTTTATCCGCC
TCCATCCAGTCTATTAATTGTTGCCGGGAAGCTAGAGTAAGTAGTTCGCCAGTTAATAGTTTGCGCAACG
TTGTTGCCATTGCTACAGGCATCGTGGTGTCACGCTCGTCGTTTGGTATGGCTTCATTCAGCTCCGGTTC
CCAACGATCAAGGCGAGTTACATGATCCCCCATGTTGTGCAAAAAAGCGGTTAGCTCCTTCGGTCCTCCG
ATCGTTGTCAGAAGTAAGTTGGCCGCAGTGTTATCACTCATGGTTATGGCAGCACTGCATAATTCTCTTA
CTGTCATGCCATCCGTAAGATGCTTTTCTGTGACTGGTGAGTACTCAACCAAGTCATTCTGAGAATAGTG
TATGCGGCGACCGAGTTGCTCTTGCCCGGCGTCAATACGGGATAATACCGCGCCACATAGCAGAACTTTA
AAAGTGCTCATCATTGGAAAACGTTCTTCGGGGCGAAAACTCTCAAGGATCTTACCGCTGTTGAGATCCA
GTTCGATGTAACCCACTCGTGCACCCAACTGATCTTCAGCATCTTTTACTTTCACCAGCGTTTCTGGGTG
AGCAAAAACAGGAAGGCAAAATGCCGCAAAAAAGGGAATAAGGGCGACACGGAAATGTTGAATACTCATA
CTCTTCCTTTTTCAATATTATTGAAGCATTTATCAGGGTTATTGTCTCATGAGCGGATACATATTTGAAT
GTATTTAGAAAAATAAACAAATAGGGGTTCCGCGCACATTTCCCCGAAAAGTGCCACCTAAATTGTAAGC
GTTAATATTTTGTTAAAATTCGCGTTAAATTTTTGTTAAATCAGCTCATTTTTTAACCAATAGGCCGAAA
TCGGCAAAATCCCTTATAAATCAAAAGAATAGACCGAGATAGGGT
[37 nt withheld, positions 4036-4072]
AAAGAACGTGGACTCCAACGTCAAAGG
[49 nt withheld, positions 4100-4148]
T
[91 nt withheld, positions 4150-4240]
G
[124 nt withheld, positions 4242-4365]
CCCATTCGCCATTCAGGCTGCGCAACTGTTGGGAAGGGCGATCGGTGCGGGCCTCTTCGCTATTACGCCA
GTCGACCGCCAATTCAATATGGCGTATATGGACTCATGCCAATTCAATATGGTGGATCTGGACCTGTGCC
AATTCAATATGGCGTATATGGACTCGTGCCAATTCAATATGGTGGATCTGGACCCCAGCCAATTCAATAT
GGCGGACTTGGCACCATGCCAATTCAATATGGCGGACCTGGCACTGTGCCAACTGGGGAGGGGTCTACTT
GGCACGGTGCCAAGTTTGAGGAGGGGTCTTGGCCCTGTGCCAAGTCCGCCATATTGAATTGGCATGGTGC
CAATAATGGCGGCCATATTGGCTATATGCCAGGATCAATATATAGGCAATATCCAATATGGCCCTATGCC
AATATGGCTATTGGCCAGGTTCAATACTATGTATTGGCCCTATGCCATATAGTATTCCATATATGGGTTT
TCCTATTGACGTAGATAGCCCCTCCCAATGGGCGGTCCCATATACCATATATGGGGCTTCCTAATACCGC
CCATAGCCACTCCCCCATTGACGTCAATGGTCTCTATATATGGTCTTTCCTATTGACGTCATATGGGCGG
TCCTATTGACGTATATGGCGCCTCCCCCATTGACGTCAATTACGGTAAATGGCCCGCCTGGCTCAATGCC
CATTGACGTCAATAGGACCACCCACCATTGACGTCAATGGGATGGCTCATTGCCCATTCATATCCGTTCT
CACGCCCCCTATTGACGTCAATGACGGTAAATGGCCCACTTGGCAGTACATCAATATCTATTAATAGTAA
CTTGGCAAGTACATTACTATTGGAAGTACGCCAGGGTACATTGGCAGTACTCCCATTGACGTCAATGGCG
GTAAATGGCCCGCGATGGCTGCCAAGTACATCCCCATTGACGTCAATGGGGAGGGGCAATGACGCAAATG
GGCGTTCCATTGACGTAAATGGGCGGTAGGCGTGCCTAATGGGAGGTCTATATAAGCAATGCTCGTTTAG
GGAAC
