>Addgene plasmid #153113 | Flag-FOXB2 | depositor partial sequence | sequence record 296286 | hFOXB2 gene sequence
ATGCCGCGGCCGGGGAAGAGCTCGTACAGCGACCAAAAACCGCCCTACTCTTACATCTCGCTGACCGCCA
TGGCAATCCAGCACTCGGCCGAGAAGATGCTGCCGCTGAGCGACATCTACAAGTTCATCATGGAGCGCTT
CCCCTACTACCGCGAGCACACACAGCGCTGGCAGAACAGCCTGCGCCACAACCTCTCCTTCAACGACTGC
TTCATCAAGATTCCGCGGAGGCCCGACCAGCCTGGCAAGGGTAGCTTCTGGGCGCTGCACCCCGACTGCG
GGGACATGTTCGAGAACGGCAGCTTCCTGCGGCGTCGCAAGCGCTTCAAGGTGCTGCGCGCCGACCATAC
TCACTTGCACGCGGGAAGCACCAAGAGCGCGCCGGGCGCCGGTCCGGGAGGGCACCTTCACCCCCATCAC
CACCACCACCCCCACCACCACCATCATCACCACGCTGCCGCACACCACCACCATCACCACCACCCACCCC
AGCCGCCGCCGCCGCCGCCCCCGCCGCCGCCGCACATGGTACACTATTTCCATCAGCAACCGCCTACTGC
TCCGCAGCCGCCTCCGCACCTCCCGTCACAGCCCCCGCAGCAACCGCCCCAGCAGTCGCAGCCTCAGCAG
CCGTCTCACCCCGGCAAGATGCAGGAGGCGGCGGCCGTGGCGGCGGCGGCGGCGGCGGCCGCGGCAGCCG
CGGTGGGCAGCGTGGGACGCCTGTCTCAGTTCCCACCCTACGGGCTGGGCTCGGCCGCCGCCGCTGCCGC
CGCGGCCGCGGCGTCCACGTCAGGCTTCAAGCACCCCTTTGCCATTGAGAACATTATTGGCCGGGACTAC
AAGGGCGTGCTGCAGGCTGGAGGGCTGCCCTTGGCGTCCGTCATGCACCACCTGGGCTACCCCGTGCCCG
GCCAGCTTGGCAACGTCGTCAGCTCCGTGTGGCCGCACGTTGGCGTCATGGATTCGGTGGCCGCCGCCGC
GGCCGCCGCAGCCGCAGCCGGAGTCCCTGTAGGCCCGGAGTATGGGGCCTTCGGGGTCCCGGTCAAGTCC
CTGTGCCACTCGGCAAGCCAGAGCCTGCCTGCCATGCCGGTGCCCATCAAGCCCACGCCTGCGCTGCCGC
CCGTGTCCGCGCTGCAGCCGGGGCTCACTGTCCCCGCGGCTTCGCAGCAGCCTCCGGCGCCATCCACCGT
GTGCTCCGCGGCCGCGGCCTCGCCCGTTGCCTCTCTGCTGGAGCCCACAGCCCCTACCTCGGCCGAAAGC
AAGGGCGGCTCCTTGCACTCGGTGCTAGTGCACTCCTAG
